>Addgene plasmid #232103 | pCRISPEY-GAL-Nat-ADE2 | addgene full sequence | sequence record 461835 | Addgene NGS Result
TTTTCTTTAATTTCTTTTTTTACTTTCTATTTTTAATTTATATATTTATATTAAAAAATTTAAATTATAA
TTATTTTTATAGCACGTGATGAAAAGGACCCAGGTGGCACTTTTCGGGGAAATGTGCGCGGAACCCCTAT
TTGTTTATTTTTCTAAATACATTCAAATATGTATCCGCTCATGAGACAATAACCCTGATAAATGCTTCAA
TAATATTGAAAAAGGAAGAGTATGAGTATTCAACATTTCCGTGTCGCCCTTATTCCCTTTTTTGCGGCAT
TTTGCCTTCCTGTTTTTGCTCACCCAGAAACGCTGGTGAAAGTAAAAGATGCTGAAGATCAGTTGGGTGC
ACGAGTGGGTTACATCGAACTGGATCTCAACAGCGGTAAGATCCTTGAGAGTTTTCGCCCCGAAGAACGT
TTTCCAATGATGAGCACTTTTAAAGTTCTGCTATGTGGCGCGGTATTATCCCGTATTGACGCCGGGCAAG
AGCAACTCGGTCGCCGCATACACTATTCTCAGAATGACTTGGTTGAGTACTCACCAGTCACAGAAAAGCA
TCTTACGGATGGCATGACAGTAAGAGAATTATGCAGTGCTGCCATAACCATGAGTGATAACACTGCGGCC
AACTTACTTCTGACAACGATCGGAGGACCGAAGGAGCTAACCGCTTTTTTGCACAACATGGGGGATCATG
TAACTCGCCTTGATCGTTGGGAACCGGAGCTGAATGAAGCCATACCAAACGACGAGCGTGACACCACGAT
GCCTGTAGCAATGGCAACAACGTTGCGCAAACTATTAACTGGCGAACTACTTACTCTAGCTTCCCGGCAA
CAATTAATAGACTGGATGGAGGCGGATAAAGTTGCAGGACCACTTCTGCGCTCGGCCCTTCCGGCTGGCT
GGTTTATTGCTGATAAATCTGGAGCCGGTGAGCGTGGGTCTCGCGGTATCATTGCAGCACTGGGGCCAGA
TGGTAAGCCCTCCCGTATCGTAGTTATCTACACGACGGGGAGTCAGGCAACTATGGATGAACGAAATAGA
CAGATCGCTGAGATAGGTGCCTCACTGATTAAGCATTGGTAACTGTCAGACCAAGTTTACTCATATATAC
TTTAGATTGATTTAAAACTTCATTTTTAATTTAAAAGGATCTAGGTGAAGATCCTTTTTGATAATCTCAT
GACCAAAATCCCTTAACGTGAGTTTTCGTTCCACTGAGCGTCAGACCCCGTAGAAAAGATCAAAGGATCT
TCTTGAGATCCTTTTTTTCTGCGCGTAATCTGCTGCTTGCAAACAAAAAAACCACCGCTACCAGCGGTGG
TTTGTTTGCCGGATCAAGAGCTACCAACTCTTTTTCCGAAGGTAACTGGCTTCAGCAGAGCGCAGATACC
AAATACTGTTCTTCTAGTGTAGCCGTAGTTAGGCCACCACTTCAAGAACTCTGTAGCACCGCCTACATAC
CTCGCTCTGCTAATCCTGTTACCAGTGGCTGCTGCCAGTGGCGATAAGTCGTGTCTTACCGGGTTGGACT
CAAGACGATAGTTACCGGATAAGGCGCAGCGGTCGGGCTGAACGGGGGGTTCGTGCACACAGCCCAGCTT
GGAGCGAACGACCTACACCGAACTGAGATACCTACAGCGTGAGCTATGAGAAAGCGCCACGCTTCCCGAA
GGGAGAAAGGCGGACAGGTATCCGGTAAGCGGCAGGGTCGGAACAGGAGAGCGCACGAGGGAGCTTCCAG
GGGGAAACGCCTGGTATCTTTATAGTCCTGTCGGGTTTCGCCACCTCTGACTTGAGCGTCGATTTTTGTG
ATGCTCGTCAGGGGGGCGGAGCCTATGGAAAAAGGCCAGCAACGCGGCCTTTTTACGGTTCCTGGCCTTT
TGCTGGCCTTTTGCTGGCCTTTTGCTCAAGTAGAGGGGGTAATTTTTCCCCTTTATTTTGTTCATACATT
CTTAAATTGCTTTGCCTCTCCTTTTGGAAAGCTATACTTCGGAGCACTGTTGAGCGAAGGCTCATTAGAT
ATATTTTCTGTCATTTTCCTTAACCCAAAAATAAGGGAAAGGGTCCAAAAAGCGCTCGGACAACTGTTGA
CCGTGATCCGAAGGACTGGCTATACAGTGTTCACAAAATAGCCAAGCTGAAAATAATGTGTAGCTATGTT
CAGTTAGTTTGGCTAGCAAAGATATAAAAGCAGGTCGGAAATATTTATGGGCATTATTATGCAGAGCATC
AACATGATAAAAAAAAACAGTTGAATATTCCCTCAAAAGGGTGCGCATCTGATGAGTCCGTGAGGACGAA
ACGAGCTAGCTCGTCATGCGCACCCTTAGCGAGAGGTTTATCATTAAGGTCAACCTCTGGATGTTGTTTC
GGCATCCTGCATTGAATCTGAGTTACTGTCTGTTTTCCTTTTGGTTCGTTCCGGGTCACGCGTAGGAGGG
TTTTCCATTCGTCTTGAAGTCGAGGACTTTGGCATACGATGGAAGAGCGTAACTTCGTTGTAAAGAATAA
GGAAATGATTCCGGAAGCTTTGGAAGTAAGGAAACCCGTTTCTTCTGACGTAAGGGTGCGCAACTTTGGC
ATACGATGGAAGGTTTCAGAGCTATGCTGGAAACAGCATAGCAAGTTGAAATAAGGCTAGTCCGTTATCA
ACTTGAAAAAGTGGCACCGAGTCGGTGCTTTTTGATGGCCGGCATGGTCCCAGCCTCCTCGCTGGCGCCG
GCTGGGCAACACCTTCGGGTGGCGAATGGGACTTAAAGAAAGTGGAATATTCATTCATATCATATTTTTT
CTATTAACTGCCTGGTTTCTTTTAAATTTTTTATTGGTTGTCGACTTGAACGGAGTGACAATATATATAT
ATATATTTAATAATGACATCATTATCTGTAAATCTGATTCTTAATGCTATTCTAGTTATGTAAGAGTGGT
CCTTTCCATAAAAAAAAAAAAAAGAAAAAAGAATTTTAGGAATACAATGCAGCTTGTAAGTAAAATCTGG
AATATTCATATCGCCACAACTTCTTATGCTTATAAAAGCACTAATGCCTGAATTTATGTTGAAAATATGT
GTCACAAATAAAGAAACTGTGACATCTGACACATTTCCACGTACCCAATTCGCCCTATAGTGAGTCGTAT
TACGCGCGCTCACTGGCCGTCGTTTTACAACGTCGTGACTGGGAAAACCCTGGCGTTACCCAACTTAATC
GCCTTGCAGCACATCCCCCTTTCGCCAGAATTCGAGCTCGTTTTCGACACTGGATGGCGGCGTTAGTATC
GAATCGACAGCAGTATAGCGACCAGCATTCACATACGATTGACGCATGATATTACTTTCTGCGCACTTAA
CTTCGCATCTGGGCAGATGATGTCGAGGCGAAAAAAAATATAAATCACGCTAACATTTGATTAAAATAGA
ACAACTACAATATAAAAAAACTATACAAATGACAAGTTCTTGAAAACAAGAATCTTTTTATTGTCAGTAC
TGATTAGGGGCAGGGCATGCTCATGTAGAGCGCCTGCTCGCCGTCCGAGGCGGTGCCGTCGTACAGGGCG
GTGTCCAGGCCGCAGAGGGTGAACCCCATCCGCCGGTACGCGTGGATCGCCGGTGCGTTGACGTTGGTGA
CCTCCAGCCAGAGGTGCCCGGCGCCCCGCTCGCGGGCGAACTCCGTCGCGAGCCCCATCAACGCGCGCCC
GACCCCGTGCCCCCGGTGCTCCGGGGCGACCTCGATGTCCTCGACGGTCAGCCGGCGGTTCCAGCCGGAG
TACGAGACGACCACGAAGCCCGCCAGGTCGCCGTCGTCCCCGTACGCGACGAACGTCCGGGAGTCCGGGT
CGCCGTCCTCCCCGTCGTCCGATTCGTCGTCCGATTCGTCGTCGGGGAACACCTTGGTCAGGGGCGGGTC
CACCGGCACCTCCCGCAGGGTGAAGCCGTCCCCGGTGGCGGTGACGCGGAAGACGGTGTCGGTGGTGAAG
GACCCATCCAGTGCCTCGATGGCCTCGGCGTCCCCCGGGACACTGGTGCGGTACCGGTAAGCCGTGTCGT
CAAGAGTGGTACCCATGGTTGTTTATGTTCGGATGTGATGTGAGAACTGTATCCTAGCAAGATTTTAAAA
GGAAGTATATGAAAGAAGAACCTCAGTGGCAAATCCTAACCTTTTATATTTCTCTACAGGGGCGCGGCGT
GGGGACAATTCAACGCGTCTGTGAGGGGAGCGTTTCCCTGCTCGCAGGTCTGCAGCGAGGAGCCGTAATT
TTTGCTTCGCGCCGTGCGGCCATCAAAATGTATGGATGCAAATGATTATACATGGGGATGTATGGGCTAA
ATGTACGGGCGACAGTCACATCATGCCCCTGAGCTGCGCACGTCAAGACTGTCAAGGAGGGTATTCTGGG
CCTCCATGTCGCTGGCCGGGTGACCCGGCGGGGACGAGGCAAGCTAAACAGATCTGGCGCGCCTTAATTA
ACCCGGGGATCCTGGCGTAATAGCGAAGAGGCCCGCACCGATCGCCCTTCCCAACAGTTGCGCAGCCTGA
ATGGCGAATGG
[124 nt withheld, positions 4562-4685]
C
[91 nt withheld, positions 4687-4777]
A
[49 nt withheld, positions 4779-4827]
CCTTTGACGTTGGAGTCCACGTTCTTT
[37 nt withheld, positions 4855-4891]
ACCCTATCTCGGTCTATTCTTTTGATTTATAAGGGATTTTGCCGATTTCGGCCTATTGGTTAAAAAATGA
GCTGATTTAACAAAAATTTAACGCGAATTTTAACAAAATATTAACGCTTACAATTTCCTGATGCGGTATT
TTCTCCTTACGCATCTGTGCGGTATTTCACACCGCATAGGGTAATAACTGATATAATTAAATTGAAGCTC
TAATTTGTGAGTTTAGTATACATGCATTTACTTATAATACAGTTTTTTAGTTTTGCTGGCCGCATCTTCT
CAAATATGCTTCCCAGCCTGCTTTTCTGTAACGTTCACCCTCTACCTTAGCATCCCTTCCCTTTGCAAAT
AGTCCTCTTCCAACAATAATAATGTCAGATCCTGTAGAGACCACATCATCCACGGTTCTATACTGTTGAC
CCAATGCGTCTCCCTTGTCATCTAAACCCACACCGGGTGTCATAATCAACCAATCGTAACCTTCATCTCT
TCCACCCATGTCTCTTTGAGCAATAAAGCCGATAACAAAATCTTTGTCGCTCTTCGCAATGTCAACAGTA
CCCTTAGTATATTCTCCAGTAGATAGGGAGCCCTTGCATGACAATTCTGCTAACATCAAAAGGCCTCTAG
GTTCCTTTGTTACTTCTTCTGCCGCCTGCTTCAAACCGCTAACAATACCTGGGCCCACCACACCGTGTGC
ATTCGTAATGTCTGCCCATTCTGCTATTCTGTATACACCCGCAGAGTACTGCAATTTGACTGTATTACCA
ATGTCAGCAAATTTTCTGTCTTCGAAGAGTAAAAAATTGTACTTGGCGGATAATGCCTTTAGCGGCTTAA
CTGTGCCCTCCATGGAAAAATCAGTCAAGATATCCACATGTGTTTTTAGTAAACAAATTTTGGGACCTAA
TGCTTCAACTAACTCCAGTAATTCCTTGGTGGTACGAACATCCAATGAAGCACACAAGTTTGTTTGCTTT
TCGTGCATGATATTAAATAGCTTGGCAGCAACAGGACTAGGATGAGTAGCAGCACGTTCCTTATATGTAG
CTTTCGACATGATTTATCTTCGTTTCCTGCAGGTTTTTGTTCTGTGCAGTTGGGTTAAGAATACTGGGCA
ATTTCATGTTTCTTCAACACTACATATGCGTATATATACCAATCTAAGTCTGTGCTCCTTCCTTCGTTCT
TCCTTCTGTTCGGAGATTACCGAATCAAAAAAATTTCAAGGAAACCGAAATCAAAAAAAAGAATAAAAAA
AAAATGATGAATTGAAAAGGTGGTATGGTGCACTCTCAGTACAATCTGCTCTGATGCCGCATAGTTAAGC
CAGCCCCGACACCCGCCAACACCCGCTGACGCGCCCTGACGGGCTTGTCTGCTCCCGGCATCCGCTTACA
GACAAGCTGTGACCGTCTCCGGGAGCTGCATGTGTCAGAGGTTTTCACCGTCATCACCGAAACGCGCGAG
ACGAAAGGGCCTCGTGATACGCCTATTTTTATAGGTTAATGTCATGATAATAATGGTTTCTTAGACGGAT
CGCTTGCCTGTAACTTACACGCGCCTCGTATCTTTTAATGATGGAATAATTTGGGAATTTACTCTGTGTT
TATTTATTTTTATGTTTTGTATTTGGATTTTAGAAAGTAAATAAAGAAGGTAGAAGAGTTACGGAATGAA
GAAAAAAAAATAAACAAAGGTTTAAAAAATTTCAACAAAAAGCGTACTTTACATATATATTTATTAGACA
AGAAAAGCAGATTAAATAGATATACATTCGATTAACGATAAGTAAAATGTAAAATCACAGGATTTTCGTG
TGTGGTCTTCTACACAGACAAGATGAAACAATTCGGCATTAATACCTGAGAGCAGGAAGAGCAAGATAAA
AGGTAGTATTTGTTGGCGATCCCCCTAGAGTCTTTTACATCTTCGGAAAACAAAAACTATT
Features (pLannotate 1.2.2; 20 found; start..end, strand, type, name):
    127..231     +  promoter       AmpR promoter: bla
    232..1092    +  CDS            AmpR: β-lactamase; bla; confers resistance to ampicillin, carbenicillin, and related antibiotics
   1263..1851    +  rep_origin     ori: high-copy-number ColE1/pMB1/pBR322/pUC origin of replication
   2288..2312    +  misc_RNA       sTRSV HHRz (fragment): hammerhead ribozyme from the tobacco ringspot virus satellite RNA (Khvorova et al., 2003)
   2448..2548    +  CDS            ADE2 (fragment): phosphoribosylaminoimidazole carboxylase, required for adenine biosynthesis; S. cerevisiae ADE2; yeast auxotrophic marker
   2621..2688    +  misc_RNA       tracrRNA (fragment): trans-activating CRISPR RNA for the Streptococcus pyogenes CRISPR/Cas9 system
   2859..2878    +  promoter       LEU2 promoter (fragment): S. cerevisiae LEU2
   3134..3152    -  promoter       T7 promoter: promoter for bacteriophage T7 RNA polymerase
   3160..3248    +  CDS            lacZα (fragment): LacZα fragment of β-galactosidase; lacZ fragment
   3301..3498    -  terminator     TEF terminator: Ashbya gossypii TEF terminator
   3506..4070    -  CDS            NrsR (fragment): nourseothricin acetyltransferase; Streptomyces noursei nat1; confers resistance to nourseothricin
   4077..4420    -  promoter       TEF promoter: Ashbya gossypii TEF promoter
   4492..4558    +  CDS            lacZα (fragment): LacZα fragment of β-galactosidase; lacZ fragment
   4562..4990    +  rep_origin     f1 ori (sequence partly withheld): f1 bacteriophage origin of replication; arrow indicates direction of (+) strand synthesis
   5018..5069    -  misc_feature   bom (fragment): basis of mobility region from pBR322
   5148..5951    -  CDS            URA3: orotidine-5'-phosphate decarboxylase, required for uracil biosynthesis; S. cerevisiae URA3; yeast auxotrophic marker, counterselectable with 5-fluoroorotic acid (5-FOA)
   5952..6167    -  promoter       URA3 promoter: S. cerevisiae URA3
   6175..6224    -  misc_feature   bom (fragment): basis of mobility region from pBR322
   6326..6361    -  CDS            rop (fragment): Rop protein, which maintains plasmids at low copy number; rop
   6429..90      -  misc_feature   CEN/ARS (across the origin): S. cerevisiae CEN6 centromere fused to an autonomously replicating sequence
