[The description below was written by a language model from this plasmid's Addgene catalogue record and pLannotate feature annotations shown in this document.]
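Description:
pCRISPEY-GAL-Nat-ADE2 is a yeast CRISPR editing plasmid built on the pCRISPEY-GAL-Nat backbone and designed for retron-mediated Cas9 genome editing in Saccharomyces cerevisiae. It is a shuttle vector. In E. coli it replicates from a high-copy ColE1/pUC-type origin and is selected with ampicillin through the bla gene, and an f1 origin is also present. In yeast it is maintained at low copy by a CEN6/ARS element. The listed yeast selection is nourseothricin, provided by a nat1 acetyltransferase cassette under the Ashbya gossypii TEF promoter and terminator. The feature table also detects an intact URA3 gene with its own promoter, which could in principle allow uracil prototrophy selection or 5-FOA counterselection, although the catalogue entry lists only nourseothricin. Short lacZα, bom, rop and LEU2 promoter fragments appear to be backbone remnants.

The payload, inserted by Gibson assembly at NotI sites, is a combined ADE2 guide RNA and repair template, which the record says is driven by the galactose-inducible GAL7 promoter (this promoter was not picked up by the automated annotation). The annotated order is a hammerhead ribozyme fragment, a roughly 100 nt ADE2 segment corresponding to the donor, and then the S. pyogenes guide scaffold (annotated as tracrRNA). This fits the CRISPEY design, in which a retron transcript fused to the guide is reverse-transcribed into single-stranded donor DNA at the site of cutting. The retron element itself is not annotated, and no Cas9 or reverse transcriptase gene appears in the table, so these are presumably supplied separately. The donor inserts a C at nucleotide 466 of ADE2 to create a frameshift. Loss of ADE2 function typically gives red colonies, so the plasmid probably serves as a readily scored test of editing efficiency, though the record does not say so.
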