Addgene plasmid #232103: pCRISPEY-GAL-Nat-ADE2
Purpose: Expresses galactose-inducible CRISPR guide RNA and repair template for creating a frameshift mutation in ADE2 gene of yeast.
Depositing lab: Jeffrey Lewis. Depositing organization: University of Arkansas. Publication: Improved vectors for retron-mediated CRISPR-Cas9 genome editing in Saccharomyces cerevisiae. Stuecker TN, Hood SE, Molina Pineda J, Lenaduwe S, Winter J, Sadhu MJ, Lewis JA. G3 (Bethesda). 2025 Aug 4:jkaf175. doi: 10.1093/g3journal/jkaf175. PubMed 40758833.
Backbone
  Vector backbone: pCRISPEY-GAL-Nat
  Vector type: Yeast Expression, CRISPR
  Selectable markers: Nourseothricin
Growth in bacteria
  Bacterial resistance: Ampicillin, 100 μg/mL
  Growth temperature: 37°C
  Growth strain: DH5alpha
  Copy number: High Copy
Gene/Insert
  Gene/Insert name: ADE2 gRNA and repair template
  gRNA/shRNA sequence: ACTTTGGCATACGATGGAAG
  Species: S. cerevisiae (budding yeast)
  Mutation: Repair template introduces C at nt 466 of ADE2 to create frameshift mutation
  Promoter: GAL7
  Cloning method: Gibson Cloning
Terms and licenses: Academic/Nonprofit Terms; Industry Terms: Not Available to Industry
Depositor comments: Gibson cloning at NotI sites . Please visit https://doi.org/10.1101/2024.08.06.606807 for bioRxiv preprint.
How to cite: pCRISPEY-GAL-Nat-ADE2 was a gift from Jeffrey Lewis (Addgene plasmid # 232103 ; http://n2t.net/addgene:232103 ; RRID:Addgene_232103)
